Addgene plasmid #145497: pGBW-m4046412
Purpose: Yeast Expression plasmid for SARS-CoV-2 ORF7b
Depositing lab: Ginkgo Bioworks & Benjie Chen. Depositing organization: Ginkgo Bioworks.
Backbone
  Vector backbone: AmpR; 2u URA3
  Backbone size w/o insert (bp): 4078
  Vector type: Yeast Expression
  Selectable markers: URA3
Growth in bacteria
  Bacterial resistance: Ampicillin, 100 μg/mL
  Growth temperature: 37°C
  Growth strain: DH5alpha
  Copy number: High Copy
Gene/Insert
  Gene/Insert name: SARS-CoV-2 ORF7b
  Species: S. cerevisiae (budding yeast); Severe acute respiratory syndrome coronavirus 2
  Insert size (bp): 125
  Mutation: Saccharomyces cerevisiae recode 1
  Entrez Gene: ORF7b (a.k.a. GU280_gp08)
  Promoter: pGAL1
  Tag / fusion protein: Cleavable thrombin;StrepII (C terminal on backbone)
  Cloning method: Unknown
Resource information
  A portion of this plasmid was derived from a plasmid made by: GinkgoBioworks
Depositor comments: NCBI Reference Sequence: YP_009725318.1Created by gene synthesis with Not1 site.
How to cite: pGBW-m4046412 was a gift from Ginkgo Bioworks & Benjie Chen (Addgene plasmid # 145497 ; http://n2t.net/addgene:145497 ; RRID:Addgene_145497)
