[The description below was written by a language model from this plasmid's Addgene catalogue record and pLannotate feature annotations shown in this document.]
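Description:
pGBW-m4046412 is an E. coli–yeast shuttle plasmid for galactose-inducible expression of the SARS-CoV-2 accessory protein ORF7b in Saccharomyces cerevisiae. In yeast it is maintained as a multicopy episome through the 2μ origin of replication and selected by complementation of uracil auxotrophy with the URA3 marker, which is expressed from its own promoter and can also be counterselected with 5-fluoroorotic acid. In bacteria it replicates from a ColE1/pUC-type origin and is selected with ampicillin through a β-lactamase gene that, according to the annotation, is driven by the cat promoter. A rop coding sequence is annotated immediately adjacent to AmpR, although the catalogue lists the plasmid as high copy. Short phage T3 and T7 early terminators and a tonB terminator flank the bacterial modules, presumably insulating them from read-through transcription.

The expression cassette consists of the GAL1 promoter, which is regulated by Gal4 and induced by galactose, followed by the ORF7b open reading frame and a fragment of the CYC1 terminator. The coding sequence was made by gene synthesis and recoded for S. cerevisiae codon usage while matching the viral reference protein. The record states that the backbone supplies a C-terminal thrombin cleavage site and a StrepII tag, which would allow affinity capture and subsequent tag removal. These elements are not separately annotated in the feature table, but would fit in the short gap between the ORF and the terminator. The construct is suited to producing or studying this small viral protein in yeast; the record does not specify a particular downstream application.
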