Features (pLannotate 1.2.2; 13 found; start..end, strand, type, name):
     25..466     +  promoter       GAL1 promoter: S. cerevisiae GAL1; inducible promoter, regulated by Gal4
    478..606     +  CDS            NS7B_SARS2: Experimental evidence at protein level: Swiss-Prot protein existence level 1. From Severe acute respiratory syndrome coronavirus 2 (2019-nCoV) (SARS-CoV-2).
    677..849     +  terminator     CYC1 terminator (fragment): S. cerevisiae CYC1; transcription terminator for CYC1
    885..1061    +  promoter       URA3 promoter (fragment): S. cerevisiae URA3
   1062..1865    +  CDS            URA3: orotidine-5'-phosphate decarboxylase, required for uracil biosynthesis; S. cerevisiae URA3; yeast auxotrophic marker, counterselectable with 5-fluoroorotic acid (5-FOA)
   1948..2930    -  rep_origin     2μ ori: yeast 2μ plasmid origin of replication
   3008..3037    +  terminator     T3Te terminator: phage T3 early transcription terminator
   3059..3646    +  rep_origin     ori: high-copy-number ColE1/pMB1/pBR322/pUC origin of replication
   3658..3685    -  terminator     T7Te terminator: phage T7 early transcription terminator
   3709..3900    -  CDS            rop: Rop protein, which maintains plasmids at low copy number; rop
   3901..4761    -  CDS            AmpR: β-lactamase; bla; confers resistance to ampicillin, carbenicillin, and related antibiotics
   4762..4864    -  promoter       cat promoter: promoter of the E. coli cat gene encoding chloramphenicol acetyltransferase
   4865..4896    -  terminator     tonB terminator: bidirectional E. coli tonB-P14 transcription terminator
>Addgene plasmid #145497 | pGBW-m4046412 | depositor full sequence | sequence record 287674 | Full Sequence
GCGGCCGCTTGCTATATTGAAGTACGGATTAGAAGCCGCCGAGCGGGCGACAGCCCTCCGACGGAAGACT
CTCCTCCGTGCGTCCTCGTCTTCACCGGTCGCGTTCCTGAAACGCAGATGTGCCTCGCGCCGCACTGCTC
CGAACAATAAAGATTCTACAATACTAGCTTTTATGGTTATGAAGAGGAAAAATTGGCAGTAACCTGGCCC
CACAAACCTTCAAATTAACGAATCAAATTAACAACCATAGGATGATAATGCGATTAGTTTTTTAGCCTTA
TTTCTGGGGTAATTAATCAGCGAAGCGATGATTTTTGATCTATTAACAGATATATAAATGGAAAAGCTGC
ATAACCACTTTAACTAATACTTTCAACATTTTCAGTTTGTATTACTTCTTATTCAAATGTCATAAAAGTA
TCAACAAAAAATTGTTAATATACCTCTATACTTTAACGTCAAGGAGAAAAAACTATAATGATCGAGTTAT
CCTTGATAGATTTCTATCTATGTTTTTTGGCATTCCTGCTTTTTCTCGTGTTGATTATGTTGATTATCTT
CTGGTTCAGTTTAGAATTGCAAGACCATAATGAAACATGCCACGCCCTCGTGCCGAGAGGTTCTTGGAGC
CATCCGCAGTTTGAAAAATAAACAGGCCCCTTTTCCTTTGTCGATATCATGTAATTAGTTATGTCACGCT
TACATTCACGCCCTCCTCCCACATCCGCTCTAACCGAAAAGGAAGGAGTTAGACAACCTGAAGTCTAGGT
CCCTATTTATTTTTTTTAATAGTTATGTTAGTATTAAGAACGTTATTTATATTTCAAATTTTTCTTTTTT
TTCTGTACAAAGCGGCCGCCGAACCACTAGTGCACTGCAGTACACGGTTTCCTTGAAATTTTTTTGATTC
GGTAATCTCCGAACAGAAGGAAGAACGAAGGAAGGAGCACAGACTTAGATTGGTATATATACGCATATGT
AGTGTTGAAGAAACATGAAATTGCCCAGTATTCTTAACCCAACTGCACAGAACAAAAACGTGCAGGAAAC
GAAGATAAATCATGTCGAAAGCTACATATAAGGAACGTGCTGCTACTCATCCTAGTCCTGTTGCTGCCAA
GCTATTTAATATCATGCACGAAAAGCAAACAAACTTGTGTGCTTCATTGGATGTTCGTACCACCAAGGAA
TTACTGGAGTTAGTTGAAGCATTAGGTCCCAAAATTTGTTTACTAAAAACACATGTGGATATCTTGACTG
ATTTTTCCATGGAGGGCACAGTTAAGCCGCTAAAGGCATTATCCGCCAAGTACAATTTTTTACTCTTCGA
GGACAGAAAATTTGCTGACATTGGTAATACAGTCAAATTGCAGTACTCTGCGGGTGTATACAGAATAGCA
GAATGGGCAGACATTACGAATGCACACGGTGTGGTGGGCCCAGGTATTGTTAGCGGTTTGAAGCAGGCGG
CAGAAGAAGTAACAAAGGAACCTAGAGGCCTTTTGATGTTAGCAGAATTGTCATGCAAGGGCTCCCTATC
TACTGGAGAATATACTAAGGGTACTGTTGACATTGCGAAGAGCGACAAAGATTTTGTTATCGGCTTTATT
GCTCAAAGAGACATGGGTGGAAGAGATGAAGGTTACGATTGGTTGATTATGACACCCGGTGTGGGTTTAG
ATGACAAGGGAGATGCATTGGGTCAACAGTATAGAACCGTGGATGATGTGGTTTCTACAGGATCTGACAT
TATTATTGTTGGAAGAGGACTATTTGCAAAGGGAAGGGATGCTAAGGTAGAGGGTGAACGTTACAGAAAA
GCAGGCTGGGAAGCATATTTGAGAAGATGCGGCCAGCAAAACTAAAAAACTGTATTATAAGTAAATGCAT
GTATACTAAACTCACAAATTAGAGCTTCAATTTAATTATATCAGTTATTACCCGAGTAACGAAGCATCTG
TGCTTCATTTTGTAGAACAAAAATGCAACGCGAGAGCGCTAATTTTTCAAACAAAGAATCTGAGCTGCAT
TTTTACAGAACAGAAATGCAACGCGAAAGCGCTATTTTACCAACGAAGAATCTGTGCTTCATTTTTGTAA
AACAAAAATGCAACGCGAGAGCGCTAATTTTTCAAACAAAGAATCTGAGCTGCATTTTTACAGAACAGAA
ATGCAACGCGAGAGCGCTATTTTACCAACAAAGAATCTATACTTCTTTTTTGTTCTACAAAAATGCATCC
CGAGAGCGCTATTTTTCTAACAAAGCATCTTAGATTACTTTTTTTCTCCTTTGTGCGCTCTATAATGCAG
TCTCTTGATAACTTTTTGCACTGTAGGTCCGTTAAGGTTAGAAGAAGGCTACTTTGGTGTCTATTTTCTC
TTCCATAAAAAAAGCCTGACTCCACTTCCCGCGTTTACTGATTACTAGCGAAGCTGCGGGTGCATTTTTT
CAAGATAAAGGCATCCCCGATTATATTCTATACCGATGTGGATTGCGCATACTTTGTGAACAGAAAGTGA
TAGCGTTGATGATTCTTCATTGGTCAGAAAATTATGAACGGTTTCTTCTATTTTGTCTCTATATACTACG
TATAGGAAATGTTTACATTTTCGTATTGTTTTCGATTCACTCTATGAATAGTTCTTACTACAATTTTTTT
GTCTAAAGAGTAATACTAGAGATAAACATAAAAAATGTAGAGGTCGAGTTTAGATGCAAGTTCAAGGAGC
GAAAGGTGGATGGGTAGGTTATATAGGGATATAGCACAGAGATATATAGCAAAGAGATACTTTTGAGCAA
TGTTTGTGGAAGCGGTATTCGCAATATTTTAGTAGCTCGTTACAGTCCGGTGCGTTTTTGGTTTTTTGAA
AGTGCGTCATCAGAGCGCTTTTGGTTTTCAAAAGCGCTCTGAAGTTCCTATACTTTCTAGCTAGAGAATA
GGAACTTCCCGAGCGGCCGCGTGTTACAAGCTTGACTCCAGCGTAACTGGACTGCAATCAACTCACTGGC
TCACCTTCACGGGTGGGCCTTTCTTCGGTAGAAAATCAAAGGATCTTCTTGAGATCCTTTTTTTCTGCGC
GTAATCTGCTGCTTGCAAACAAAAAAACCACCGCTACCAGCGGTGGTTTGTTTGCCGGATCAAGAGCTAC
CAACTCTTTTTCCGAGGTAACTGGCTTCAGCAGAGCGCAGATACCAAATACTGTTCTTCTAGTGTAGCCG
TAGTTAGGCCACCACTTCAAGAACTCTGTAGCACCGCCTACATACCTCGCTCTGCTAATCCTGTTACCAG
TGGCTGCTGCCAGTGGCGATAAGTCGTGTCTTACCGGGTTGGACTCAAGACGATAGTTACCGGATAAGGC
GCAGCGGTCGGGCTGAACGGGGGGTTCGTGCACACAGCCCAGCTTGGAGCGAACGACCTACACCGAACTG
AGATACCTACAGCGTGAGCTATGAGAAAGCGCCACGCTTCCCGAAGGGAGAAAGGCGGACAGGTATCCGG
TAAGCGGCAGGGTCGGAACAGGAGAGCGCACGAGGGAGCTTCCAGGGGTAAACGCCTGGTATCTTTATAG
TCCTGTCGGGTTTCGCCACCTCTGACTTGAGCATCGATTTTTGTGATGCTCGTCAGGGGGGCGGAGCCTA
TGGAAAAACGCCAGCAACGCAGAAAGGCCCACCCGAAGGTGAGCCAGGTGATTACATTTGGGCCCTCATC
AGAGGTTTTCACCGTCATCACCGAAACGCGCGAGGCAGCTGCGGTAAAGCTCATCAGCGTGGTCGTGAAG
CGATTCACAGATGTCTGCCTGTTCATCCGCGTCCAGCTCGTTGAGTTTCTCCAGAAGCGTTAATGTCTGG
CTTCTGATAAAGCGGGCCATGTTAAGGGCGGTTTTTTCCTGTTTGGTCACTTACCAATGCTTAATCAGTG
AGGCACCTATCTCAGCGATCTGTCTATTTCGTTCATCCATAGTTGCCTGACTCCCCGTCGTGTAGATAAC
TACGATGCGGGAGGGCTTACCATCTGGCCCCAGTGCTGCAATGATACCGCGAGACCCACGCTCACCGGCT
CCAGATTTATCAGCAATAAACCAGCCAGCCGGGAGGGCCGAGCGCAGAAGTGATCCTGCAACTTTATCCG
CCTCCATCCAGTCTATTAATTGTTGCCGGGAAGCTAGAGTAAGTAGTTCGCCAGTTAATAGTTTGCGCAA
CGTTGTTGCCATTGCTACAGGCATCGTGGTGTCACGCTCGTCGTTTGGTATGGCTTCATTCAGCTCCGGT
TCCCAACGATCAAGGCGAGTTACATGATCCCCCATGTTGTGCAAAAAAGCGGTTAGCTCCTTCGGTCCTC
CGATCGTTGCCAGAAGTAAGTTGGCCGCAGTGTTATCACTCATGGTTATGGCAGCACTGCATAATTCTCT
TACTGTCATGCCATCCGTGAGATGCTTTTCTGTGACTGGTGAGTACTCAACCAAGTCATTCTGAGAATAG
TGTATGCGGCGACCGAGTTGCTCTTGCCCGGCGTCAATACGGGATAATACCGCGCCACATAGCAGAACTT
TAAAAGTGCTCATCATTGGAAAACGTTCTTCGGGGCGTAAACTCTCAAGGATCTTACCGCTGTTGAGATC
CAGTTCGATGTAACCCACTCGTGCACCCAACTGATCTTCAGCATCTTTTACTTTCACCAGCGTTTCTGGG
TGAGCAAAAACAGGAAGGCAAAATGCCGCAAAAAAGGGAATAAGGGCGACACGGAAATGTTGAATACTCA
TTTTAGCTTCCTTAGCTCCTGAAAATCTCGATAACTCAAAAAATACGCCCGGTAGTGATCTTATTTCATT
ATGGTGAAAGTTGGAACCTCTTACGTGCCGATCAAGTCAAAAGCCTCCGGTCGGAGGCTTTTGACTTTCT
GCTATGGAGGTCAGGTATGATTTAAATGGTCAGTTAGA
